Addgene plasmid #63577: pFrt-invCAG-Luc
Purpose: Shuttle vector compatible with Flp-mediated (Flp-in) transgene integration that allows for conditional Luciferase expression upon integration. The vector contains an FRT site and two mutant loxP sites
Depositing lab: Ivo Huijbers. Depositing organization: Netherlands Cancer Institute. Publication: Using the GEMM-ESC strategy to study gene function in mouse models. Huijbers IJ, Del Bravo J, Bin Ali R, Pritchard C, Braumuller TM, van Miltenburg MH, Henneman L, Michalak EM, Berns A, Jonkers J. Nat Protoc. 2015 Nov;10(11):1755-85. doi: 10.1038/nprot.2015.114. Epub 2015 Oct 15. PubMed 26492136.
Backbone
  Vector backbone: pUC
  Backbone size w/o insert (bp): 1960
  Total vector size (bp): 6503
  Vector type: Mammalian Expression, Cre/Lox ; FRT/Flpe recombination mediated insertion
  Selectable markers: Hygromycin ; if integrated correctly
Growth in bacteria
  Bacterial resistance: Ampicillin, 100 μg/mL
  Growth temperature: 37°C
  Growth strain: Stbl3
  Copy number: High Copy
Gene/Insert
  Gene/Insert name: Stop-Lox71-Luciferase-pA-FRT-Lox66-reverseCAG
  Species: Synthetic
  Cloning method: Unknown
  Sequencing primers: 5′ none; 3′ none
Terms and licenses: Academic/Nonprofit Terms; Industry Terms: Not Available to Industry
How to cite: pFrt-invCAG-Luc was a gift from Ivo Huijbers (Addgene plasmid # 63577 ; http://n2t.net/addgene:63577 ; RRID:Addgene_63577)
