[The description below was written by a language model from this plasmid's Addgene catalogue record and pLannotate feature annotations shown in this document.]
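Description:
pFrt-invCAG-Luc is a 6.5 kb shuttle vector on a small pUC backbone, propagated in bacteria at high copy from the ColE1/pUC origin under ampicillin selection (AmpR with its own bla promoter). It is designed for Flp-mediated (Flp-in) insertion of a conditional reporter transgene into an FRT-bearing genomic docking site in mammalian cells. The associated work concerns embryonic stem cells derived from genetically engineered mouse models. The plasmid itself carries no annotated mammalian resistance gene. The record lists hygromycin as selectable only "if integrated correctly", which implies that resistance is reconstituted at the target locus by the integration event, although the details are not given.

The synthetic insert begins with a transcriptional stop made of three tandem SV40 polyadenylation signals. The small large T antigen fragments annotated there are simply part of those SV40 segments. Next come a lox71 site, a firefly luciferase (luc2) coding sequence and a bGH poly(A) signal. Downstream lie an FRT site and a lox66 site, both on the opposite strand, followed by a complete CAG promoter (CMV enhancer, chicken β-actin promoter and chimeric intron), also on the reverse strand so that it points away from luciferase.

In this starting state luciferase has no promoter, and the upstream stop blocks read-through transcription. Because lox71 and lox66 are in opposing orientations, Cre inverts the sequence between them, which after integration should bring CAG and luciferase into a productive arrangement. The left-element/right-element mutant pair yields one wild-type loxP and one doubly mutated, poorly recognised site, making the inversion essentially irreversible. The construct therefore gives Cre-dependent, bioluminescent reporting from a defined genomic locus.
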