Features (pLannotate 1.2.2; 17 found; start..end, strand, type, name):
    172..760     +  rep_origin     ori: high-copy-number ColE1/pMB1/pBR322/pUC origin of replication
    950..1033    +  CDS            large T antigen (fragment): large T antigen from SV40 (simian virus 40)
   1056..1177    +  polyA_signal   SV40 poly(A) signal: SV40 polyadenylation signal
   1196..1279    +  CDS            large T antigen (fragment): large T antigen from SV40 (simian virus 40)
   1302..1436    +  polyA_signal   SV40 poly(A) signal: SV40 polyadenylation signal
   1441..1524    +  CDS            large T antigen (fragment): large T antigen from SV40 (simian virus 40)
   1547..1681    +  polyA_signal   SV40 poly(A) signal: SV40 polyadenylation signal
   1683..1716    +  protein_bind   lox71: Left element (LE) mutant of loxP (Araki et al., 2010). Cre-mediated recombination occurs in the 8-bp core sequence (GCATACAT). Cre recombinase
   1737..3388    +  CDS            luciferase (fragment): firefly luciferase synthetic luc2 version of the luciferase gene
   3424..3631    +  polyA_signal   bGH poly(A) signal: bovine growth hormone polyadenylation signal
   3637..3670    -  protein_bind   FRT (minimal): supports FLP-mediated excision but not integration (Turan and Bode, 2011) FLP recombinase from the Saccharomyces cerevisiae 2μ plasmid
   3698..3731    -  protein_bind   lox66: Right element (RE) mutant of loxP (Araki et al., 2010). Cre-mediated recombination occurs in the 8-bp core sequence (GCATACAT). Cre recombinase
   3794..4809    -  intron         chimeric intron: chimera between introns from chicken β-actin and rabbit β-globin
   4810..5086    -  promoter       chicken β-actin promoter: No description available
   5088..5467    -  enhancer       CMV enhancer: human cytomegalovirus immediate early enhancer
   5539..5643    +  promoter       AmpR promoter: bla
   5644..1       +  CDS            AmpR (across the origin): β-lactamase; bla; confers resistance to ampicillin, carbenicillin, and related antibiotics
>Addgene plasmid #63577 | pFrt-invCAG-Luc | depositor full sequence | sequence record 105728 | pFrt-invCAG-Luc
ACTGTCAGACCAAGTTTACTCATATATACTTTAGATTGATTTAAAACTTCATTTTTAATTTAAAAGGATC
TAGGTGAAGATCCTTTTTGATAATCTCATGACCAAAATCCCTTAACGTGAGTTTTCGTTCCACTGAGCGT
CAGACCCCGTAGAAAAGATCAAAGGATCTTCTTGAGATCCTTTTTTTCTGCGCGTAATCTGCTGCTTGCA
AACAAAAAAACCACCGCTACCAGCGGTGGTTTGTTTGCCGGATCAAGAGCTACCAACTCTTTTTCCGAAG
GTAACTGGCTTCAGCAGAGCGCAGATACCAAATACTGTTCTTCTAGTGTAGCCGTAGTTAGGCCACCACT
TCAAGAACTCTGTAGCACCGCCTACATACCTCGCTCTGCTAATCCTGTTACCAGTGGCTGCTGCCAGTGG
CGATAAGTCGTGTCTTACCGGGTTGGACTCAAGACGATAGTTACCGGATAAGGCGCAGCGGTCGGGCTGA
ACGGGGGGTTCGTGCACACAGCCCAGCTTGGAGCGAACGACCTACACCGAACTGAGATACCTACAGCGTG
AGCTATGAGAAAGCGCCACGCTTCCCGAAGGGAGAAAGGCGGACAGGTATCCGGTAAGCGGCAGGGTCGG
AACAGGAGAGCGCACGAGGGAGCTTCCAGGGGGAAACGCCTGGTATCTTTATAGTCCTGTCGGGTTTCGC
CACCTCTGACTTGAGCGTCGATTTTTGTGATGCTCGTCAGGGGGGCGGAGCCTATGGAAAAACGCCAGCA
ACGCGGCCTTTTTACGGTTCCTGGCCTTTTGCTGGCCTTTTGCTCACATGTTCTTTCCTGCGTTATCCCC
TGATTCTGTGGATAACCGTATTACCGCCTTTGAGTGAGCTGATACCGCTCGCCGCAGCCGAACGACCGAG
CGCAGCGAGTCAGTGAGCGAGGAAGCGGAAGACCTGCAGGATCATAATCAGCCATACCACATTTGTAGAG
GTTTTACTTGCTTTAAAAAACCTCCCACACCTCCCCCTGAACCTGAAACATAAAATGAATGCAATTGTTG
TTGTTAACTTGTTTATTGCAGCTTATAATGGTTACAAATAAAGCAATAGCATCACAAATTTCACAAATAA
AGCATTTTTTTCACTGCATTCTAGTTGTGGTTTGTCCAAACTCATCAATGTATCTTATCATGTCTGGATG
CTAGAGATCATAATCAGCCATACCACATTTGTAGAGGTTTTACTTGCTTTAAAAAACCTCCCACACCTCC
CCCTGAACCTGAAACATAAAATGAATGCAATTGTTGTTGTTAACTTGTTTATTGCAGCTTATAATGGTTA
CAAATAAAGCAATAGCATCACAAATTTCACAAATAAAGCATTTTTTTCACTGCATTCTAGTTGTGGTTTG
TCCAAACTCATCAATGTATCTTATCATGTCTGGATCTAGCGATCATAATCAGCCATACCACATTTGTAGA
GGTTTTACTTGCTTTAAAAAACCTCCCACACCTCCCCCTGAACCTGAAACATAAAATGAATGCAATTGTT
GTTGTTAACTTGTTTATTGCAGCTTATAATGGTTACAAATAAAGCAATAGCATCACAAATTTCACAAATA
AAGCATTTTTTTCACTGCATTCTAGTTGTGGTTTGTCCAAACTCATCAATGTATCTTATCATGTCTGGAT
CCTACCGTTCGTATAGCATACATTATACGAAGTTATGGCCGGCCAGATCTGCCACCATGGAAGATGCCAA
AAACATTAAGAAGGGCCCAGCGCCATTCTACCCACTCGAAGACGGGACCGCCGGCGAGCAGCTGCACAAA
GCCATGAAGCGCTACGCCCTGGTGCCCGGCACCATCGCCTTTACCGACGCACATATCGAGGTGGACATTA
CCTACGCCGAGTACTTCGAGATGAGCGTTCGGCTGGCAGAAGCTATGAAGCGCTATGGGCTGAATACAAA
CCATCGGATCGTGGTGTGCAGCGAGAATAGCTTGCAGTTCTTCATGCCCGTGTTGGGTGCCCTGTTCATC
GGTGTGGCTGTGGCCCCAGCTAACGACATCTACAACGAGCGCGAGCTGCTGAACAGCATGGGCATCAGCC
AGCCCACCGTCGTATTCGTGAGCAAGAAAGGGCTGCAAAAGATCCTCAACGTGCAAAAGAAGCTACCGAT
CATACAAAAGATCATCATCATGGATAGCAAGACCGACTACCAGGGCTTCCAAAGCATGTACACCTTCGTG
ACTTCCCATTTGCCACCCGGCTTCAACGAGTACGACTTCGTGCCCGAGAGCTTCGACCGGGACAAAACCA
TCGCCCTGATCATGAACAGTAGTGGCAGTACCGGATTGCCCAAGGGCGTAGCCCTACCGCACCGCACCGC
TTGTGTCCGATTCAGTCATGCCCGCGACCCCATCTTCGGCAACCAGATCATCCCCGACACCGCTATCCTC
AGCGTGGTGCCATTTCACCACGGCTTCGGCATGTTCACCACGCTGGGCTACTTGATCTGCGGCTTTCGGG
TCGTGCTCATGTACCGCTTCGAGGAGGAGCTATTCTTGCGCAGCTTGCAAGACTATAAGATTCAATCTGC
CCTGCTGGTGCCCACACTATTTAGCTTCTTCGCTAAGAGCACTCTCATCGACAAGTACGACCTAAGCAAC
TTGCACGAGATCGCCAGCGGCGGGGCGCCGCTCAGCAAGGAGGTAGGTGAGGCCGTGGCCAAACGCTTCC
ACCTACCAGGCATCCGCCAGGGCTACGGCCTGACAGAAACAACCAGCGCCATTCTGATCACCCCCGAAGG
GGACGACAAGCCTGGCGCAGTAGGCAAGGTGGTGCCCTTCTTCGAGGCTAAGGTGGTGGACTTGGACACC
GGTAAGACACTGGGTGTGAACCAGCGCGGCGAGCTGTGCGTCCGTGGCCCCATGATCATGAGCGGCTACG
TTAACAACCCCGAGGCTACAAACGCTCTCATCGACAAGGACGGCTGGCTGCACAGCGGCGACATCGCCTA
CTGGGACGAGGACGAGCACTTCTTCATCGTGGACCGGCTGAAGAGCCTGATCAAATACAAGGGCTACCAG
GTAGCCCCAGCCGAACTGGAGAGCATCCTGCTGCAACACCCCAACATCTTCGACGCCGGGGTCGCCGGCC
TGCCCGACGACGATGCCGGCGAGCTGCCCGCCGCAGTCGTCGTGCTGGAACACGGTAAAACCATGACCGA
GAAGGAGATCGTGGACTATGTGGCCAGCCAGGTTACAACCGCCAAGAAGCTGCGCGGTGGTGTTGTGTTC
GTGGACGAGGTGCCTAAAGGACTGACCGGCAAGTTGGACGCCCGCAAGATCCGCGAGATTCTCATTAAGG
CCAAGAAGGGCGGCAAGATCGCCGTGTAGCTAGCGGCCGCTAGAGCTCGCTGATCAGCCTCGACTGTGCC
TTCTAGTTGCCAGCCATCTGTTGTTTGCCCCTCCCCCGTGCCTTCCTTGACCCTGGAAGGTGCCACTCCC
ACTGTCCTTTCCTAATAAAATGAGGAAATTGCATCGCATTGTCTGAGTAGGTGTCATTCTATTCTGGGGG
GTGGGGTGGGGCAGGACAGCAAGGGGGAGGATTGGGAAGACAATAGCAGGCATGCTGGGGATCGATGAAG
TTCCTATACTTTCTAGAGAATAGGAACTTCGGAATAGTAACTTCTCCATGGTGGCGGTACCGTTCGTATA
ATGTATGCTATACGAAGTTATGGCGCGCCGAATTCTTTGCCAAAATGATGAGACAGCACAATAACCAGCA
CGTTGCCCAGGAGCTGTAGGAAAAAGAAGAAGGCATGAACATGGTTAGCAGAGGCTCTAGAGCCGCCGGT
CACACGCCAGAAGCCGAACCCCGCCCTGCCCCGTCCCCCCCGAAGGCAGCCGTCCCCCCGCGGACAGCCC
CGAGGCTGGAGAGGGAGAAGGGGACGGCGGCGCGGCGACGCACGAAGGCCCTCCCCGCCCATTTCCTTCC
TGCCGGCGCCGCACCGCTTCGCCCCGCGCCCGCTAGAGGGGGTGCGGCGGCGCCTCCCAGATTTCGGCTC
CGCACAGATTTGGGACAAAGGAAGTCCCTGCGCCCTCTCGCACGATTACCATAAAAGGCAATGGCTGCGG
CTCGCCGCGCCTCGACAGCCGCCGGCGCTCCGGGGGCCGCCGCGCCCCTCCCCCGAGCCCTCCCCGGCCC
GAGGCGGCCCCGCCCCGCCCGGCACCCCCACCTGCCGCCACCCCCCGCCCGGCACGGCGAGCCCCGCGCC
ACGCCCCGTACGGAGCCCCGCACCCGAAGCCGGGCCGTGCTCAGCAACTCGGGGAGGGGGGTGCAGGGGG
GGTTGCAGCCCGACCGACGCGCCCACACCCCCTGCTCACCCCCCCACGCACACACCCCGCACGCAGCCTT
TGTTCCCCTCGCAGCCCCCCCGCACCGCGGGGCACCGCCCCCGGCCGCGCTCCCCTCGCGCACACTGCGG
AGCGCACAAAGCCCCGCGCCGCGCCCGCAGCGCTCACAGCCGCCGGGCAGCGCGGAGCCGCACGCGGCGC
TCCCCACGCACACACACACGCACGCACCCCCCGAGCCGCTCCCCCCGCACAAAGGGCCCTCCCGGAGCCC
CTCAAGGCTTTCACGCAGCCACAGAAAAGAAACAAGCCGTCATTAAACCAAGCGCTAATTACAGCCCGGA
GGAGAAGGGCCGTCCCGCCCGCTCACCTGTGGGAGTAACGCGGTCAGTCAGAGCCGGGGCGGGCGGCGCG
AGGCGGCGGCGGAGCGGGGCACGGGGCGAAGGCAGCGCGCAGCGACTCCCGCCCGCCGCGCGCTTCGCTT
TTTATAGGGCCGCCGCCGCCGCCGCCTCGCCATAAAAGGAAACTTTCGGAGCGCGCCGCTCTGATTGGCT
GCCGCCGCACCTCTCCGCCTCGCCCCGCCCCGCCCCTCGCCCCGCCCCGCCCCGCCTGGCGCGCGCCCCC
CCCCCCCCCCGCCCCCATCGCTGCACAAAATAATTAAAAAATAAATAAATACAAAATTGGGGGTGGGGAG
GGGGGGGAGATGGGGAGAGTGAAGCAGAACGTGGGGCTCACCTCGACCATGGTAATAGCGATGACTAATA
CGTAGATGTACTGCCAAGTAGGAAAGTCCCATAAGGTCATGTACTGGGCATAATGCCAGGCGGGCCATTT
ACCGTCATTGACGTCAATAGGGGGCGTACTTGGCATATGATACACTTGATGTACTGCCAAGTGGGCAGTT
TACCGTAAATACTCCACCCATTGACGTCAATGGAAAGTCCCTATTGGCGTTACTATGGGAACATACGTCA
TTATTGACGTCAATGGGCGGGGGTCGTTGGGCGGTCAGCCAGGCGGGCCATTTACCGTAAGTTATGTAAC
GCGGAACTCCATATATGGGCTATGAACTAATGACCCCGTAATTGATTACTATTAATAACTAGTCAATAAT
CAATGTCAACGCGTATATCTGGCCCGTACATCGTTAATTAAGCTTATTTAAATAGGTGGCACTTTTCGGG
GAAATGTGCGCGGAACCCCTATTTGTTTATTTTTCTAAATACATTCAAATATGTATCCGCTCATGAGACA
ATAACCCTGATAAATGCTTCAATAATATTGAAAAAGGAAGAGTATGAGTATTCAACATTTCCGTGTCGCC
CTTATTCCCTTTTTTGCGGCATTTTGCCTTCCTGTTTTTGCTCACCCAGAAACGCTGGTGAAAGTAAAAG
ATGCTGAAGATCAGTTGGGTGCACGAGTGGGTTACATCGAACTGGATCTCAACAGCGGTAAGATCCTTGA
GAGTTTTCGCCCCGAAGAACGTTTTCCAATGATGAGCACTTTTAAAGTTCTGCTATGTGGCGCGGTATTA
TCCCGTATTGACGCCGGGCAAGAGCAACTCGGTCGCCGCATACACTATTCTCAGAATGACTTGGTTGAGT
ACTCACCAGTCACAGAAAAGCATCTTACGGATGGCATGACAGTAAGAGAATTATGCAGTGCTGCCATAAC
CATGAGTGATAACACTGCGGCCAACTTACTTCTGACAACGATCGGAGGACCGAAGGAGCTAACCGCTTTT
TTGCACAACATGGGGGATCATGTAACTCGCCTTGATCGTTGGGAACCGGAGCTGAATGAAGCCATACCAA
ACGACGAGCGTGACACCACGATGCCTGTAGCAATGGCAACAACGTTGCGCAAACTATTAACTGGCGAACT
ACTTACTCTAGCTTCCCGGCAACAATTAATAGACTGGATGGAGGCGGATAAAGTTGCAGGACCACTTCTG
CGCTCGGCCCTTCCGGCTGGCTGGTTTATTGCTGATAAATCTGGAGCCGGTGAGCGTGGGTCTCGCGGTA
TCATTGCAGCACTGGGGCCAGATGGTAAGCCCTCCCGTATCGTAGTTATCTACACGACGGGGAGTCAGGC
AACTATGGATGAACGAAATAGACAGATCGCTGAGATAGGTGCCTCACTGATTAAGCATTGGTA
