>Addgene plasmid #63577 | pFrt-invCAG-Luc | addgene partial sequence | sequence record 107847 | pCAG-F 5'-GCAACGTGCTGGTTATTGTG-3'
GCAAGAATTCGGCGCGCCATAACTTCGTATAGCATACATTATACGAACGGTACCGCCACCATGGAGAAGT
TACTATTCCGAAGTTCCTATTCTCTAGAAAGTATAGGAACTTCATCGATCCCCAGCATGCCTGCTATTGT
CTTCCCAATCCTCCCCCTTGCTGTCCTGCCCCACCCCACCCCCCAGAATAGAATGACACCTACTCAGACA
ATGCGATGCAATTTCCTCATTTTATTAGGAAAGGACAGTGGGAGTGGCACCTTCCAGGGTCAAGGAAGGC
ACGGGGGAGGGGCAAACAACAGATGGCTGGCAACTAGAAGGCACAGTCGAGGCTGATCAGCGAGCTCTAG
CGGCCGCTAGCTACACGGCGATCTTGCCGCCCTTCTTGGCCTTAATGAGAATCTCGCGGATCTTGCGGGC
GTCCAACTTGCCGGTCAGTCCTTTAGGCACCTCGTCCACGAACACAACACCACCGCGCAGCTTCTTGGCG
GTTGTAACCTGGCTGGCCACATAGTCCACGATCTCCTTCTCGGTCATGGTTTTACCGTGTTCCAGCACGA
CGACTGCGGCGGGCAGCTCGCCGGCATCGTCGTCGGGCAGGCCGGCGACCCCGGCGTCGAAGATGTTGGG
GTGTTGCAGCAGGATGCTCTCCAGTTCGGCTGGGGCTACCTGGTAGCCCTTGTATTTGATCAGGCTCTTC
AGCCGGTCCACGATGAAGAAGTGCTCGTCCTCGTCCCAGTAGGCGATGTCGCCGCTGTGCAGCCAGCCGT
CCTTGTCGATGAGAGCGTTTGTAGCCTCGG
