>Addgene plasmid #63577 | pFrt-invCAG-Luc | addgene partial sequence | sequence record 107848 | Ppyralis-luc-R 5'-CAGCCCATATCGTTTCATAGCTTCT-3'
CTCATCTCGAAGTACTCGGCGTAGGTAATGTCCACCTCGATATGTGCGTCGGTAAAGGCGATGGTGCCGG
GCACCAGGGCGTAGCGCTTCATGGCTTTGTGCAGCTGCTCGCCGGCGGTCCCGTCTTCGAGTGGGTAGAA
TGGCGCTGGGCCCTTCTTAATGTTTTTGGCATCTTCCATGGTGGCAGATCTGGCCGGCCATAACTTCGTA
TAATGTATGCTATACGAACGGTAGGATCCAGACATGATAAGATACATTGATGAGTTTGGACAAACCACAA
CTAGAATGCAGTGAAAAAAATGCTTTATTTGTGAAATTTGTGATGCTATTGCTTTATTTGTAACCATTAT
AAGCTGCAATAAACAAGTTAACAACAACAATTGCATTCATTTTATGTTTCAGGTTCAGGGGGAGGTGTGG
GAGGTTTTTTAAAGCAAGTAAAACCTCTACAAATGTGGTATGGCTGATTATGATCGCTAGATCCAGACAT
GATAAGATACATTGATGAGTTTGGACAAACCACAACTAGAATGCAGTGAAAAAAATGCTTTATTTGTGAA
ATTTGTGATGCTATTGCTTTATTTGTAACCATTATAAGCTGCAATAAACAAGTTAACAACAACAATTGCA
TTCATTTTATGTTTCAGGTTCAGGGGGAGGTGTGGGAGGTTTTTTAAAGCAAGTAAAACCTCTACAAATG
TGGTATGGCTGATTATGATCTCTAGCATCCAGACATGATAAGATACATTGATGAGTTTGGACAA
