>Addgene plasmid #63577 | pFrt-invCAG-Luc | addgene partial sequence | sequence record 107849 | pBR322ori-F 5'-GGGAAACGCCTGGTATCTTT-3'
CCACCTCTGACTTGAGCGTCGATTTTTGTGATGCTCGTCAGGGGGGCGGAGCCTATGGAAAAACGCCAGC
AACGCGGCCTTTTTACGGTTCCTGGCCTTTTGCTGGCCTTTTGCTCACATGTTCTTTCCTGCGTTATCCC
CTGATTCTGTGGATAACCGTATTACCGCCTTTGAGTGAGCTGATACCGCTCGCCGCAGCCGAACGACCGA
GCGCAGCGAGTCAGTGAGCGAGGAAGCGGAAGACCTGCAGGATCATAATCAGCCATACCACATTTGTAGA
GGTTTTACTTGCTTTAAAAAACCTCCCACACCTCCCCCTGAACCTGAAACATAAAATGAATGCAATTGTT
GTTGTTAACTTGTTTATTGCAGCTTATAATGGTTACAAATAAAGCAATAGCATCACAAATTTCACAAATA
AAGCATTTTTTTCACTGCATTCTAGTTGTGGTTTGTCCAAACTCATCAATGTATCTTATCATGTCTGGAT
GCTAGAGATCATAATCAGCCATACCACATTTGTAGAGGTTTTACTTGCTTTAAAAAACCTCCCACACCTC
CCCCTGAACCTGAAACATAAAATGAATGCAATTGTTGTTGTTAACTTGTTTATTGCAGCTTATAATGGTT
ACAAATAAAGCAATAGCATCACAAATTTCACAAATAAAGCATTTTTTTCACTGCATTCTAGTTGTGGTTT
GTCCAAACTCATCAATGTATCTTATCATGTCTGGATCTAGCGATCATAATCAGCCATACCACATTTGTAG
AGGTTTTACTTGCTTTAAAAAACCTCCCACACCTCCCCCTGAACCTGAAACATA
